Addgene plasmid #207336: pCMV5D HA-Δ20 PPM1H
Purpose: Mammalian expression of HA-Δ20 PPM1H
Depositing lab: Suzanne Pfeffer. Depositing organization: Stanford University. Publication: Localization of PPM1H phosphatase tunes Parkinson's disease-linked LRRK2 kinase-mediated Rab GTPase phosphorylation and ciliogenesis. Yeshaw WM, Adhikari A, Chiang CY, Dhekne HS, Wawro PS, Pfeffer SR. Proc Natl Acad Sci U S A. 2023 Oct 31;120(44):e2315171120. doi: 10.1073/pnas.2315171120. Epub 2023 Oct 27. PubMed 37889931.
Backbone
  Vector backbone: pCMV5D
  Vector type: Mammalian Expression
Growth in bacteria
  Bacterial resistance: Ampicillin, 100 μg/mL
  Growth temperature: 37°C
  Growth strain: DH5alpha
  Copy number: High Copy
Gene/Insert
  Gene/Insert name: PPM1H
  Species: H. sapiens (human)
  Mutation: Δ20
  Entrez Gene: PPM1H (a.k.a. ARHCL1, NERPP-2C, URCC2)
  Tag / fusion protein: HA (N terminal on insert)
  Cloning method: Unknown
  Sequencing primers: 5′ n/a
Terms and licenses: Academic/Nonprofit Terms; Industry Terms: Not Available to Industry
How to cite: pCMV5D HA-Δ20 PPM1H was a gift from Suzanne Pfeffer (Addgene plasmid # 207336 ; http://n2t.net/addgene:207336 ; RRID:Addgene_207336)
