[The description below was written by a language model from this plasmid's Addgene catalogue record and pLannotate feature annotations shown in this document.]
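Description:
pCMV5D HA-Δ20 PPM1H is a mammalian expression plasmid for producing an N-terminally HA-tagged deletion variant of human PPM1H, a protein phosphatase studied in connection with LRRK2 kinase-mediated Rab GTPase phosphorylation in Parkinson's disease. It is maintained in E. coli as a high-copy plasmid through a ColE1/pUC-type origin and is selected with ampicillin via the β-lactamase gene and its own promoter. Remnants of a bom site, a partial f1 origin and lac promoter/operator elements are also annotated as backbone residues.

The expression cassette consists of the human cytomegalovirus immediate early enhancer and promoter, a short HA epitope segment directly adjoining the PPM1H coding sequence, and a bovine growth hormone polyadenylation signal. The catalogue lists the mutation only as Δ20 and does not define it further. Given the N-terminal tag and the name, it presumably denotes removal of 20 residues, but the record does not say which. The annotation also detects a second short HA-like fragment just downstream of the PPM1H reading frame, whereas the catalogue mentions only an N-terminal tag, so whether this downstream segment is translated is not clear from the record.

Downstream of the cassette lies an FRT site immediately followed by a hygromycin phosphotransferase coding sequence and an SV40 polyadenylation signal, with only a tiny fragment of an SV40 promoter nearby. This arrangement resembles FLP-recombinase-based integration vectors, in which hygromycin resistance is activated after insertion at a genomic FRT site, though the record describes no such use. The stated purpose is simply mammalian expression of HA-Δ20 PPM1H, and the associated work concerns how PPM1H localization affects Rab phosphorylation and ciliogenesis.
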