Features (pLannotate 1.2.2; 20 found; start..end, strand, type, name):
     28..80      -  misc_feature   bom (fragment): basis of mobility region from pBR322
    235..614     +  enhancer       CMV enhancer: human cytomegalovirus immediate early enhancer
    616..815     +  promoter       CMV promoter: human cytomegalovirus (CMV) immediate early promoter
    863..888     +  CDS            3xHA (fragment): three tandem HA epitope tags
    887..2377    +  CDS            PPM1H: PPM1H_HUMAN - Also known as ARHCL1, KIAA1157, URCC2. Experimental evidence at protein level: Swiss-Prot protein existence level 1. Dephosphorylates CDKN1B at 'Thr-187', thus removing a signal for proteasomal degradation. From Homo sapiens (Human).
   2390..2415    +  CDS            3xHA (fragment): three tandem HA epitope tags
   2463..2687    +  polyA_signal   bGH poly(A) signal: bovine growth hormone polyadenylation signal
   2691..2712    +  promoter       SV40 promoter (fragment): SV40 enhancer and early promoter
   2733..2966    +  rep_origin     f1 ori (fragment) (sequence partly withheld): f1 bacteriophage origin of replication; arrow indicates direction of (+) strand synthesis
   2971..3018    +  protein_bind   FRT: FLP-mediated recombination occurs in the 8-bp core sequence TCTAGAAA (Turan and Bode, 2011). FLP recombinase from the Saccharomyces cerevisiae 2μ plasmid
   3026..4048    +  CDS            HygR: hygromycin B phosphotransferase confers resistance to hygromycin
   4058..4183    +  CDS            ble (fragment): BLE_KLEPN - Experimental evidence at protein level: Swiss-Prot protein existence level 1. Binding protein with a strong affinity to the bleomycin family of antibiotics. Binds to CL990; an antimitotic-antibiotic compound. From Klebsiella pneumoniae.
   4178..4299    +  polyA_signal   SV40 poly(A) signal: SV40 polyadenylation signal
   4372..4388    -  protein_bind   lac operator: The lac repressor binds to the lac operator to inhibit transcription in E. coli. This inhibition can be relieved by adding lactose or isopropyl-β-D-thiogalactopyranoside (IPTG). lac repressor encoded by lacI
   4396..4426    -  promoter       lac promoter: promoter for the E. coli lac operon
   4441..4462    -  protein_bind   CAP binding site: CAP binding activates transcription in the presence of cAMP. E. coli catabolite activator protein
   4475..4567    -  CDS            lacI (fragment): lac repressor; lacI; The lac repressor binds to the lac operator to inhibit transcription in E. coli. This inhibition can be relieved by adding lactose or isopropyl-β-D-thiogalactopyranoside (IPTG).
   4750..5338    -  rep_origin     ori: high-copy-number ColE1/pMB1/pBR322/pUC origin of replication
   5509..6369    -  CDS            AmpR: β-lactamase; bla; confers resistance to ampicillin, carbenicillin, and related antibiotics
   6370..6474    -  promoter       AmpR promoter: bla
>Addgene plasmid #207336 | pCMV5D HA-Δ20 PPM1H | addgene full sequence | sequence record 412894 | Addgene NGS Result
GACGGATCGGGAGATCTCCCGATCCCCTATGGTGCACTCTCAGTACAATCTGCTCTGATGCCGCATAGTT
AAGCCAGTATCTGCTCCCTGCTTGTGTGTTGGAGGTCGCTGAGTAGTGCGCGAGCAAAATTTAAGCTACA
ACAAGGCAAGGCTTGACCGACAATTGCATGAAGAATCTGCTTAGGGTTAGGCGTTTTGCGCTGCTTCGCG
ATGTACGGGCCAGATATACGCGTTGACATTGATTATTGACTAGTTATTAATAGTAATCAATTACGGGGTC
ATTAGTTCATAGCCCATATATGGAGTTCCGCGTTACATAACTTACGGTAAATGGCCCGCCTGGCTGACCG
CCCAACGACCCCCGCCCATTGACGTCAATAATGACGTATGTTCCCATAGTAACGCCAATAGGGACTTTCC
ATTGACGTCAATGGGTGGAGTATTTACGGTAAACTGCCCACTTGGCAGTACATCAAGTGTATCATATGCC
AAGTCCGCCCCCTATTGACGTCAATGACGGTAAATGGCCCGCCTGGCATTATGCCCAGTACATGACCTTA
CGGGACTTTCCTACTTGGCAGTACATCTACGTATTAGTCATCGCTATTACCATGGTGATGCGGTTTTGGC
AGTACACCAATGGGCGTGGATAGCGGTTTGACTCACGGGGATTTCCAAGTCTCCACCCCATTGACGTCAA
TGGGAGTTTGTTTTGGCACCAAAATCAACGGGACTTTCCAAAATGTCGTAATAACCCCGCCCCGTTGACG
CAAATGGGCGGTAGGCGTGTACGGTGGGAGGTCTATATAAGCAGAGCTCGTTTAGTGAACCGTCAGAATT
GGCCACCGGATCTGCCGCCATGTACCCATACGATGTGCCAGATTACGCCGGATCCTCAGGCTCCGAGCAC
GGCGGCGGCAGCTGCGGAGGCTCGGACCTGCCCCTGCGTTTCCCCTACGGGCGGCCAGAGTTCCTGGGGC
TGTCTCAGGACGAGGTGGAGTGCAGCGCCGACCACATCGCCCGCCCCATCCTCATCCTCAAGGAGACTCG
GCGGCTGCCCTGGGCCACTGGCTACGCAGAGGTTATCAATGCCGGGAAGAGCACACACAATGAAGACCAA
GCCAGCTGTGAGGTGCTCACTGTGAAGAAGAAGGCAGGGGCCGTGACCTCAACCCCAAACAGGAACTCAT
CCAAGAGACGGTCCTCCCTTCCCAATGGGGAAGGGCTGCAGCTGAAGGAGAACTCGGAATCCGAGGGTGT
TTCCTGCCACTATTGGTCGCTGTTTGACGGGCACGCGGGGTCCGGGGCCGCGGTGGTGGCGTCACGCCTG
CTGCAGCACCACATCACGGAGCAGCTGCAGGACATCGTGGACATCCTGAAGAACTCCGCCGTCCTGCCCC
CTACCTGCCTGGGGGAGGAGCCTGAGAACACGCCCGCCAACAGCCGGACTCTGACCCGGGCAGCCTCCCT
GCGCGGAGGGGTGGGGGCCCCGGGCTCCCCCAGCACGCCCCCCACACGCTTCTTTACCGAGAAGAAGATT
CCCCATGAGTGCCTGGTCATCGGAGCGCTTGAAAGTGCATTCAAGGAAATGGACCTACAGATAGAACGAG
AGAGGAGTTCATATAATATATCTGGTGGCTGCACGGCCCTCATTGTGATTTGCCTTTTGGGGAAGCTGTA
TGTTGCAAATGCTGGGGATAGCAGGGCCATAATCATCAGAAATGGAGAAATTATCCCCATGTCTTCAGAA
TTTACCCCCGAGACGGAGCGCCAGCGACTTCAGTACCTGGCATTCATGCAGCCTCACTTGCTGGGAAATG
AGTTCACACATTTGGAGTTTCCAAGGAGAGTACAGAGAAAGGAGCTTGGAAAGAAGATGCTCTACAGGGA
CTTTAATATGACAGGCTGGGCATACAAAACCATTGAGGATGAGGACTTGAAGTTCCCCCTTATATATGGA
GAAGGCAAGAAGGCCCGGGTAATGGCAACTATTGGAGTGACCAGGGGACTTGGGGACCATGACCTGAAGG
TGCATGACTCCAACATCTACATTAAACCATTCCTGTCTTCAGCTCCAGAGGTAAGAATCTACGATCTTTC
AAAATATGATCATGGATCAGATGATGTGCTGATCTTGGCCACTGATGGACTCTGGGACGTTTTATCAAAT
GAAGAAGTAGCAGAAGCAATCACTCAGTTTCTTCCTAACTGTGATCCAGATGATCCTCACAGGTACACAC
TGGCAGCTCAGGACCTGGTGATGCGTGCCCGGGGTGTGCTGAAGGACAGAGGATGGCGGATATCTAATGA
CCGACTGGGCTCAGGAGACGACATTTCTGTATATGTCATTCCTTTAATACATGGAAACAAGCTGTCATGA
GCGGCCGCTTACCCATACGATGTGCCAGATTACGCCTAAGTCGAGTCTAGAGGGCCCGTTTAAACCCGCT
GATCAGCCTCGACTGTGCCTTCTAGTTGCCAGCCATCTGTTGTTTGCCCCTCCCCCGTGCCTTCCTTGAC
CCTGGAAGGTGCCACTCCCACTGTCCTTTCCTAATAAAATGAGGAAATTGCATCGCATTGTCTGAGTAGG
TGTCATTCTATTCTGGGGGGTGGGGTGGGGCAGGACAGCAAGGGGGAGGATTGGGAAGACAATAGCAGGC
ATGCTGGGGATGCGGTGGGCTCTATGGCTTCTGAGGCGGAAAGAACCAGCTGGGGCTCTAGGGGGTATCC
CC
[124 nt withheld, positions 2733-2856]
C
[91 nt withheld, positions 2858-2948]
AGGGTGATGGTTCACGTACCTAGAAGTTCCTATTCCGAAGTTCCTATTCTCTAGAAAGTATAGGAACTTC
CTTGGCCAAAAAGCCTGAACTCACCGCGACGTCTGTCGAGAAGTTTCTGATCGAAAAGTTCGACAGCGTC
TCCGACCTGATGCAGCTCTCGGAGGGCGAAGAATCTCGTGCTTTCAGCTTCGATGTAGGAGGGCGTGGAT
ATGTCCTGCGGGTAAATAGCTGCGCCGATGGTTTCTACAAAGATCGTTATGTTTATCGGCACTTTGCATC
GGCCGCGCTCCCGATTCCGGAAGTGCTTGACATTGGGGAGTTCAGCGAGAGCCTGACCTATTGCATCTCC
CGCCGTGCACAGGGTGTCACGTTGCAAGACCTGCCTGAAACCGAACTGCCCGCTGTTCTGCAGCCGGTCG
CGGAGGCCATGGATGCGATCGCTGCGGCCGATCTTAGCCAGACGAGCGGGTTCGGCCCATTCGGACCGCA
AGGAATCGGTCAATACACTACATGGCGTGATTTCATATGCGCGATTGCTGATCCCCATGTGTATCACTGG
CAAACTGTGATGGACGACACCGTCAGTGCGTCCGTCGCGCAGGCTCTCGATGAGCTGATGCTTTGGGCCG
AGGACTGCCCCGAAGTCCGGCACCTCGTGCACGCGGATTTCGGCTCCAACAATGTCCTGACGGACAATGG
CCGCATAACAGCGGTCATTGACTGGAGCGAGGCGATGTTCGGGGATTCCCAATACGAGGTCGCCAACATC
TTCTTCTGGAGGCCGTGGTTGGCTTGTATGGAGCAGCAGACGCGCTACTTCGAGCGGAGGCATCCGGAGC
TTGCAGGATCGCCGCGGCTCCGGGCGTATATGCTCCGCATTGGTCTTGACCAACTCTATCAGAGCTTGGT
TGACGGCAATTTCGATGATGCAGCTTGGGCGCAGGGTCGATGCGACGCAATCGTCCGATCCGGAGCCGGG
ACTGTCGGGCGTACACAAATCGCCCGCAGAAGCGCGGCCGTCTGGACCGATGGCTGTGTAGAAGTACTCG
CCGATAGTGGAAACCGACGCCCCAGCACTCGTCCGAGGGCAAAGGAATAGCACGTACTACGAGATTTCGA
TTCCACCGCCGCCTTCTATGAAAGGTTGGGCTTCGGAATCGTTTTCCGGGACGCCGGCTGGATGATCCTC
CAGCGCGGGGATCTCATGCTGGAGTTCTTCGCCCACCCCAACTTGTTTATTGCAGCTTATAATGGTTACA
AATAAAGCAATAGCATCACAAATTTCACAAATAAAGCATTTTTTTCACTGCATTCTAGTTGTGGTTTGTC
CAAACTCATCAATGTATCTTATCATGTCTGTATACCGTCGACCTCTAGCTAGAGCTTGGCGTAATCATGG
TCATAGCTGTTTCCTGTGTGAAATTGTTATCCGCTCACAATTCCACACAACATACGAGCCGGAAGCATAA
AGTGTAAAGCCTGGGGTGCCTAATGAGTGAGCTAACTCACATTAATTGCGTTGCGCTCACTGCCCGCTTT
CCAGTCGGGAAACCTGTCGTGCCAGCTGCATTAATGAATCGGCCAACGCGCGGGGAGAGGCGGTTTGCGT
ATTGGGCGCTCTTCCGCTTCCTCGCTCACTGACTCGCTGCGCTCGGTCGTTCGGCTGCGGCGAGCGGTAT
CAGCTCACTCAAAGGCGGTAATACGGTTATCCACAGAATCAGGGGATAACGCAGGAAAGAACATGTGAGC
AAAAGGCCAGCAAAAGGCCAGGAACCGTAAAAAGGCCGCGTTGCTGGCGTTTTTCCATAGGCTCCGCCCC
CCTGACGAGCATCACAAAAATCGACGCTCAAGTCAGAGGTGGCGAAACCCGACAGGACTATAAAGATACC
AGGCGTTTCCCCCTGGAAGCTCCCTCGTGCGCTCTCCTGTTCCGACCCTGCCGCTTACCGGATACCTGTC
CGCCTTTCTCCCTTCGGGAAGCGTGGCGCTTTCTCATAGCTCACGCTGTAGGTATCTCAGTTCGGTGTAG
GTCGTTCGCTCCAAGCTGGGCTGTGTGCACGAACCCCCCGTTCAGCCCGACCGCTGCGCCTTATCCGGTA
ACTATCGTCTTGAGTCCAACCCGGTAAGACACGACTTATCGCCACTGGCAGCAGCCACTGGTAACAGGAT
TAGCAGAGCGAGGTATGTAGGCGGTGCTACAGAGTTCTTGAAGTGGTGGCCTAACTACGGCTACACTAGA
AGAACAGTATTTGGTATCTGCGCTCTGCTGAAGCCAGTTACCTTCGGAAAAAGAGTTGGTAGCTCTTGAT
CCGGCAAACAAACCACCGCTGGTAGCGGTGGTTTTTTTGTTTGCAAGCAGCAGATTACGCGCAGAAAAAA
AGGATCTCAAGAAGATCCTTTGATCTTTTCTACGGGGTCTGACGCTCAGTGGAACGAAAACTCACGTTAA
GGGATTTTGGTCATGAGATTATCAAAAAGGATCTTCACCTAGATCCTTTTAAATTAAAAATGAAGTTTTA
AATCAATCTAAAGTATATATGAGTAAACTTGGTCTGACAGTTACCAATGCTTAATCAGTGAGGCACCTAT
CTCAGCGATCTGTCTATTTCGTTCATCCATAGTTGCCTGACTCCCCGTCGTGTAGATAACTACGATACGG
GAGGGCTTACCATCTGGCCCCAGTGCTGCAATGATACCGCGAGACCCACGCTCACCGGCTCCAGATTTAT
CAGCAATAAACCAGCCAGCCGGAAGGGCCGAGCGCAGAAGTGGTCCTGCAACTTTATCCGCCTCCATCCA
GTCTATTAATTGTTGCCGGGAAGCTAGAGTAAGTAGTTCGCCAGTTAATAGTTTGCGCAACGTTGTTGCC
ATTGCTACAGGCATCGTGGTGTCACGCTCGTCGTTTGGTATGGCTTCATTCAGCTCCGGTTCCCAACGAT
CAAGGCGAGTTACATGATCCCCCATGTTGTGCAAAAAAGCGGTTAGCTCCTTCGGTCCTCCGATCGTTGT
CAGAAGTAAGTTGGCCGCAGTGTTATCACTCATGGTTATGGCAGCACTGCATAATTCTCTTACTGTCATG
CCATCCGTAAGATGCTTTTCTGTGACTGGTGAGTACTCAACCAAGTCATTCTGAGAATAGTGTATGCGGC
GACCGAGTTGCTCTTGCCCGGCGTCAATACGGGATAATACCGCGCCACATAGCAGAACTTTAAAAGTGCT
CATCATTGGAAAACGTTCTTCGGGGCGAAAACTCTCAAGGATCTTACCGCTGTTGAGATCCAGTTCGATG
TAACCCACTCGTGCACCCAACTGATCTTCAGCATCTTTTACTTTCACCAGCGTTTCTGGGTGAGCAAAAA
CAGGAAGGCAAAATGCCGCAAAAAAGGGAATAAGGGCGACACGGAAATGTTGAATACTCATACTCTTCCT
TTTTCAATATTATTGAAGCATTTATCAGGGTTATTGTCTCATGAGCGGATACATATTTGAATGTATTTAG
AAAAATAAACAAATAGGGGTTCCGCGCACATTTCCCCGAAAAGTGCCACCTGACGTC
